Addgene plasmid #14402: pAG305GPD-Cerulean-ccdB
Purpose: (Empty Backbone)
Depositing lab: Susan Lindquist. Depositing organization: Whitehead Institute for Biomedical Research. Publication: A suite of Gateway cloning vectors for high-throughput genetic analysis in Saccharomyces cerevisiae. Alberti S, Gitler AD, Lindquist S. Yeast. 2007 Oct . 24(10):913-9. 10.1002/yea.1502 PubMed 17583893.
Backbone
  Vector backbone: pRS305
  Vector type: Yeast Expression ; Gateway Destination
  Selectable markers: LEU2
Growth in bacteria
  Bacterial resistance: Chloramphenicol and Ampicillin, 25 & 100 μg/mL
  Growth temperature: 37°C
  Growth strain: ccdB Survival
  Growth instructions: DB3.1, ccdB Survival
  Copy number: Unknown
Gene/Insert
  Gene/Insert name: None
  Tag / fusion protein: Cerulean (N terminal on backbone)
  Cloning method: Gateway Cloning
  Sequencing primers: 5′ EGFP-C
Terms and licenses: Academic/Nonprofit Terms; Industry Terms: Not Available to Industry
Depositor comments: Type of plasmid: integrating. This plasmid contains the Gateway technology from Invitrogen; Invitrogen requires purchasing of Gateway Clonase for carrying out the Gateway recombinational cloning reaction http://www.invitrogen.com Please note that the full plasmid sequence is provided as a reference only, and may not match the exact sequence of the plasmid.
How to cite: pAG305GPD-Cerulean-ccdB was a gift from Susan Lindquist (Addgene plasmid # 14402 ; http://n2t.net/addgene:14402 ; RRID:Addgene_14402)
