[The description below was written by a language model from this plasmid's Addgene catalogue record and pLannotate feature annotations shown in this document.]
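Description:
pAG305GPD-Cerulean-ccdB is an empty Gateway destination vector for protein expression in Saccharomyces cerevisiae, built on the pRS305 integrating backbone. It carries no yeast replication origin or centromere in the annotated features, consistent with the depositor's note that it is an integrating plasmid. Yeast transformants are selected through the LEU2 auxotrophic marker, which is present with its own promoter. In E. coli the plasmid replicates from a high-copy ColE1/pUC-type origin and carries AmpR, and an f1 origin is also present. Flanking T7 and T3 promoters and lacZα/lac remnants reflect the pBluescript-derived ancestry of the backbone.

The expression unit is driven by the strong constitutive GPD (TDH3/GAP) promoter and ends in the CYC1 terminator. Directly downstream of the promoter lies the cyan fluorescent protein Cerulean, which the automated annotation labels as the closely related ECFP variant SCFP3A. It is followed by the Gateway cassette: attR1, a chloramphenicol resistance gene, the ccdB toxin gene (with a ccdA fragment), and attR2. In an LR recombination with an entry clone, the CmR/ccdB segment is exchanged for the gene of interest, producing an N-terminal Cerulean fusion. Because ccdB kills standard E. coli strains, unrecombined vector is counter-selected after the reaction, while the empty vector itself must be maintained in a ccdB-tolerant strain under chloramphenicol and ampicillin selection.

The plasmid belongs to a suite of yeast Gateway vectors designed for high-throughput genetic analysis, and it suits stable, constitutive expression of fluorescently tagged proteins for localisation or imaging studies. The depositor cautions that the supplied full sequence is a reference and may not match the physical plasmid exactly.
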