Features (pLannotate 1.2.2; 29 found; start..end, strand, type, name):
    137..187     +  misc_feature   bom (fragment): basis of mobility region from pBR322
    200..301     +  CDS            NFS1 (fragment): NFS1_YEAST - Also known as SPL1 From Saccharomyces cerevisiae (strain ATCC 204508 / S288c) (Baker's yeast).
    663..1757    -  CDS            LEU2: 3-isopropylmalate dehydrogenase, required for leucine biosynthesis; S. cerevisiae LEU2; yeast auxotrophic marker
   1770..2174    -  promoter       LEU2 promoter: S. cerevisiae LEU2
   2314..2391    -  CDS            YO192_YEAST (fragment): Experimental evidence at protein level: Swiss-Prot protein existence level 1. From Saccharomyces cerevisiae (strain ATCC 204508 / S288c) (Baker's yeast).
   2421..2473    +  misc_feature   bom (fragment): basis of mobility region from pBR322
   2474..2929    -  rep_origin     f1 ori (sequence partly withheld): f1 bacteriophage origin of replication; arrow indicates direction of (+) strand synthesis
   2937..3094    -  CDS            lacZα (fragment): LacZα fragment of β-galactosidase; lacZ fragment
   3097..3115    +  promoter       T7 promoter: promoter for bacteriophage T7 RNA polymerase
   3140..3784    +  promoter       GAP promoter: S. cerevisiae TDH3; promoter for glyceraldehyde-3-phosphate dehydrogenase
   3790..3813    +  misc_feature   MCS (fragment): pBluescript multiple cloning site
   3819..4535    +  CDS            SCFP3A: monomeric optimized variant of ECFP (Kremers et al., 2006) mammalian codon-optimized
   4560..4684    +  protein_bind   attR1: mutant version of attR; recombination site for the Gateway® LR reaction LR Clonase™
   4709..4739    +  promoter       lac UV5 promoter: E. coli lac promoter with an "up" mutation
   4763..4792    +  promoter       cat promoter (fragment): promoter of the E. coli cat gene encoding chloramphenicol acetyltransferase
   4793..5452    +  CDS            CmR: chloramphenicol acetyltransferase; cat; confers resistance to chloramphenicol
   5634..5792    +  CDS            ccdA (fragment): CCDA_ECO57 - Also known as H, letA. Experimental evidence at protein level: Swiss-Prot protein existence level 1. Antitoxin component of a type II toxin-antitoxin (TA) system which inhibits the post-segregational killing (PSK) of plasmid-free cells, also referred to as a plasmid addiction system. Binds to and blocks the activity of CcdB; will also remove bound CcdB protein from the CcdB-GyrA complex by forming a CcdA-CcdB complex, a process termed rejuvenation. Functions as a transcriptional corepressor for the ccdAB operon, repression also requires CcdB (By similarity). From Escherichia coli
   5797..6099    +  CDS            ccdB: CCDB_ECOLI - Also known as G, letB, letD. Experimental evidence at protein level: Swiss-Prot protein existence level 1. Toxic component of a type II toxin-antitoxin (TA) system, functioning in plasmid maintainence. Responsible for the post- segregational killing (PSK) of plasmid-free cells, also referred to as a plasmid addiction system. Half-life of over 2 hours. Cell killing by CcdB is accompanied by filamentation, defects in chromosome and plasmid segregation, defects in cell division, formation of anucleate cells, decreased DNA synthesis and plasmid loss. Interferes with the activity of DN
   6143..6267    -  protein_bind   attR2: mutant version of attR; recombination site for the Gateway® LR reaction LR Clonase™
   6274..6521    +  terminator     CYC1 terminator: S. cerevisiae CYC1; transcription terminator for CYC1
   6544..6562    -  promoter       T3 promoter: promoter for bacteriophage T3 RNA polymerase
   6607..6623    -  protein_bind   lac operator: The lac repressor binds to the lac operator to inhibit transcription in E. coli. This inhibition can be relieved by adding lactose or isopropyl-β-D-thiogalactopyranoside (IPTG). lac repressor encoded by lacI
   6631..6661    -  promoter       lac promoter: promoter for the E. coli lac operon
   6676..6697    -  protein_bind   CAP binding site: CAP binding activates transcription in the presence of cAMP. E. coli catabolite activator protein
   6710..6802    -  CDS            lacI (fragment): lac repressor; lacI; The lac repressor binds to the lac operator to inhibit transcription in E. coli. This inhibition can be relieved by adding lactose or isopropyl-β-D-thiogalactopyranoside (IPTG).
   6985..7573    -  rep_origin     ori: high-copy-number ColE1/pMB1/pBR322/pUC origin of replication
   7744..8604    -  CDS            AmpR: β-lactamase; bla; confers resistance to ampicillin, carbenicillin, and related antibiotics
   8605..8709    -  promoter       AmpR promoter: bla
   8804..35      +  CDS            rop (fragment) (across the origin): Rop protein, which maintains plasmids at low copy number; rop
>Addgene plasmid #14402 | pAG305GPD-Cerulean-ccdB | depositor full sequence | sequence record 8065 | Author sequence
TCGCGCGTTTCGGTGATGACGGTGAAAACCTCTGACACATGCAGCTCCCGGAGACGGTCACAGCTTGTCT
GTAAGCGGATGCCGGGAGCAGACAAGCCCGTCAGGGCGCGTCAGCGGGTGTTGGCGGGTGTCGGGGCTGG
CTTAACTATGCGGCATCAGAGCAGATTGTACTGAGAGTGCACCATATCGACTACGTCGTAAGGCCGTTTC
TGACAGAGTAAAATTCTTGAGGGAACTTTCACCATTATGGGAAATGGTTCAAGAAGGTATTGACTTAAAC
TCCATCAAATGGTCAGGTCATTGAGTGTTTTTTATTTGTTGTATTTTTTTTTTTTTAGAGAAAATCCTCC
AATATCAAATTAGGAATCGTAGTTTCATGATTTTCTGTTACACCTAACTTTTTGTGTGGTGCCCTCCTCC
TTGTCAATATTAATGTTAAAGTGCAATTCTTTTTCCTTATCACGTTGAGCCATTAGTATCAATTTGCTTA
CCTGTATTCCTTTACTATCCTCCTTTTTCTCCTTCTTGATAAATGTATGTAGATTGCGTATATAGTTTCG
TCTACCCTATGAACATATTCCATTTTGTAATTTCGTGTCGTTTCTATTATGAATTTCATTTATAAAGTTT
ATGTACAAATATCATAAAAAAAGAGAATCTTTTTAAGCAAGGATTTTCTTAACTTCTTCGGCGACAGCAT
CACCGACTTCGGTGGTACTGTTGGAACCACCTAAATCACCAGTTCTGATACCTGCATCCAAAACCTTTTT
AACTGCATCTTCAATGGCCTTACCTTCTTCAGGCAAGTTCAATGACAATTTCAACATCATTGCAGCAGAC
AAGATAGTGGCGATAGGGTCAACCTTATTCTTTGGCAAATCTGGAGCAGAACCGTGGCATGGTTCGTACA
AACCAAATGCGGTGTTCTTGTCTGGCAAAGAGGCCAAGGACGCAGATGGCAACAAACCCAAGGAACCTGG
GATAACGGAGGCTTCATCGGAGATGATATCACCAAACATGTTGCTGGTGATTATAATACCATTTAGGTGG
GTTGGGTTCTTAACTAGGATCATGGCGGCAGAATCAATCAATTGATGTTGAACCTTCAATGTAGGGAATT
CGTTCTTGATGGTTTCCTCCACAGTTTTTCTCCATAATCTTGAAGAGGCCAAAACATTAGCTTTATCCAA
GGACCAAATAGGCAATGGTGGCTCATGTTGTAGGGCCATGAAAGCGGCCATTCTTGTGATTCTTTGCACT
TCTGGAACGGTGTATTGTTCACTATCCCAAGCGACACCATCACCATCGTCTTCCTTTCTCTTACCAAAGT
AAATACCTCCCACTAATTCTCTGACAACAACGAAGTCAGTACCTTTAGCAAATTGTGGCTTGATTGGAGA
TAAGTCTAAAAGAGAGTCGGATGCAAAGTTACATGGTCTTAAGTTGGCGTACAATTGAAGTTCTTTACGG
ATTTTTAGTAAACCTTGTTCAGGTCTAACACTACCGGTACCCCATTTAGGACCACCCACAGCACCTAACA
AAACGGCATCAACCTTCTTGGAGGCTTCCAGCGCCTCATCTGGAAGTGGGACACCTGTAGCATCGATAGC
AGCACCACCAATTAAATGATTTTCGAAATCGAACTTGACATTGGAACGAACATCAGAAATAGCTTTAAGA
ACCTTAATGGCTTCGGCTGTGATTTCTTGACCAACGTGGTCACCTGGCAAAACGACGATCTTCTTAGGGG
CAGACATAGGGGCAGACATTAGAATGGTATATCCTTGAAATATATATATATATTGCTGAAATGTAAAAGG
TAAGAAAAGTTAGAAAGTAAGACGATTGCTAACCACCTATTGGAAAAAACAATAGGTCCTTAAATAATAT
TGTCAACTTCAAGTATTGTGATGCAAGCATTTAGTCATGAACGCTTCTCTATTCTATATGAAAAGCCGGT
TCCGGCCTCTCACCTTTCCTTTTTCTCCCAATTTTTCAGTTGAAAAAGGTATATGCGTCAGGCGACCTCT
GAAATTAACAAAAAATTTCCAGTCATCGAATTTGATTCTGTGCGATAGCGCCCCTGTGTGTTCTCGTTAT
GTTGAGGAAAAAAATAATGGTTGCTAAGAGATTCGAACTCTTGCATCTTACGATACCTGAGTATTCCCAC
AGTTAACTGCGGTCAAGATATTTCTTGAATCAGGCGCCTTAGACCGCTCGGCCAAACAACCAATTACTTG
TTGAGAAATAGAGTATAATTATCCTATAAATATAACGTTTTTGAACACACATGAACAAGGAAGTACAGGA
CAATTGATTTTGAAGAGAATGTGGATTTTGATGTAATTGTTGGGATTCCATTTTTAATAAGGCAATAATA
TTAGGTATGTGGATATACTAGAAGTTCTCCTCGAGGGTCGATATGCGGTGTGAAATACCGCACAGATGCG
TAAGGAGAAAATACCGCATCAGGAAATTGTAAACGTTAATATTTTGTTAAAATTCGCGTTAAATTTTTGT
TAAATCAGCTCATTTTTTAACCAATAGGCCGAAATCGGCAAAATCCCTTATAAATCAAAAGAATAGACCG
AGATAGGGT
[37 nt withheld, positions 2600-2636]
AAAGAACGTGGACTCCAACGTCAAAGG
[49 nt withheld, positions 2664-2712]
T
[91 nt withheld, positions 2714-2804]
G
[124 nt withheld, positions 2806-2929]
CGCGCCATTCGCCATTCAGGCTGCGCAACTGTTGGGAAGGGCGATCGGTGCGGGCCTCTTCGCTATTACG
CCAGCTGGCGAAGGGGGGATGTGCTGCAAGGCGATTAAGTTGGGTAACGCCAGGGTTTTCCCAGTCACGA
CGTTGTAAAACGACGGCCAGTGAATTGTAATACGACTCACTATAGGGCGAATTGGAGCTCTTCGAGTTTA
TCATTATCAATACTCGCCATTTCAAAGAATACGTAAATAATTAATAGTAGTGATTTTCCTAACTTTATTT
AGTCAAAAAATTAGCCTTTTAATTCTGCTGTAACCCGTACATGCCCAAAATAGGGGGCGGGTTACACAGA
ATATATAACACCGAAGGTGCCTGGGTGAACAGGTTTATTCCTGGCATCCACTAAATATAATGGAGCCCGC
TTTTTAAGCTGGCATCCAGAAAAAAAAAGAATCCCAGCACCAAAATATTGTTTTCTTCACCAACCATCAG
TTCATAGGTCCATTCTCTTAGCGCAACTACAGAGAACAGGGGCACAAACAGGCAAAAAACGGGCACAACC
TCAATGGAGTGATGCAACCTGCCTGGAGTAAATGATGACACAAGGCAATTGACCCACGCATGTATCTATC
TCATTTTCTTACACCTTCTATTACCTTCTGCTCTCTCTGATTTGGAAAAAGCTGAAAAAAAAGGTTGAAA
CCAGTTCCCTGAAATTATTCCCCTACTTGACTAATAAGTATATAAAGACGGTAGGTATTGATTGTAATTC
TGTAAATCTATTTCTTAAACTTCTTAAATTCTACTTTTATAGTTAGTCTTTTTTTTAGTTTTAAAACACC
AGAACTTAGTTTCGACGGATTCTAGAACTAGTGGATCCCCCGGGACAAAATGGTGAGCAAGGGCGAGGAG
CTGTTCACCGGGGTGGTGCCCATCCTGGTCGAGCTGGACGGCGACGTAAACGGCCACAAGTTCAGCGTGT
CCGGCGAGGGCGAGGGCGATGCCACCTACGGCAAGCTGACCCTGAAGTTCATCTGCACCACCGGCAAGCT
GCCCGTGCCCTGGCCCACCCTCGTGACCACCCTGACCTGGGGCGTGCAGTGCTTCGCCCGCTACCCCGAC
CACATGAAGCAGCACGACTTCTTCAAGTCCGCCATGCCCGAAGGCTACGTCCAGGAGCGCACCATCTTCT
TCAAGGACGACGGCAACTACAAGACCCGCGCCGAGGTGAAGTTCGAGGGCGACACCCTGGTGAACCGCAT
CGAGCTGAAGGGCATCGACTTCAAGGAGGACGGCAACATCCTGGGGCACAAGCTGGAGTACAACTACATC
AGCGACAACGTCTATATCACCGCCGACAAGCAGAAGAACGGCATCAAGGCCAACTTCAAGATCCGCCACA
ACATCGAGGACGGCAGCGTGCAGCTCGCCGACCACTACCAGCAGAACACCCCCATCGGCGACGGCCCCGT
GCTGCTGCCCGACAACCACTACCTGAGCACCCAGTCCAAGCTGAGCAAAGACCCCAACGAGAAGCGCGAT
CACATGGTCCTGCTGGAGTTCGTGACCGCCGCCGGGATCACTCTCGGCATGGACGAGCTGTACAAGGGTG
GACCAGGTGGTGGACATCAAACAAGTTTGTACAAAAAAGCTGAACGAGAAACGTAAAATGATATAAATAT
CAATATATTAAATTAGATTTTGCATAAAAAACAGACTACATAATACTGTAAAACACAACATATCCAGTCA
CTATGGCGGCCGCATTAGGCACCCCAGGCTTTACACTTTATGCTTCCGGCTCGTATAATGTGTGGATTTT
GAGTTAGGATCCGTCGAGATTTTCAGGAGCTAAGGAAGCTAAAATGGAGAAAAAAATCACTGGATATACC
ACCGTTGATATATCCCAATGGCATCGTAAAGAACATTTTGAGGCATTTCAGTCAGTTGCTCAATGTACCT
ATAACCAGACCGTTCAGCTGGATATTACGGCCTTTTTAAAGACCGTAAAGAAAAATAAGCACAAGTTTTA
TCCGGCCTTTATTCACATTCTTGCCCGCCTGATGAATGCTCATCCGGAATTCCGTATGGCAATGAAAGAC
GGTGAGCTGGTGATATGGGATAGTGTTCACCCTTGTTACACCGTTTTCCATGAGCAAACTGAAACGTTTT
CATCGCTCTGGAGTGAATACCACGACGATTTCCGGCAGTTTCTACACATATATTCGCAAGATGTGGCGTG
TTACGGTGAAAACCTGGCCTATTTCCCTAAAGGGTTTATTGAGAATATGTTTTTCGTCTCAGCCAATCCC
TGGGTGAGTTTCACCAGTTTTGATTTAAACGTGGCCAATATGGACAACTTCTTCGCCCCCGTTTTCACCA
TGGGCAAATATTATACGCAAGGCGACAAGGTGCTGATGCCGCTGGCGATTCAGGTTCATCATGCCGTCTG
TGATGGCTTCCATGTCGGCAGAATGCTTAATGAATTACAACAGTACTGCGATGAGTGGCAGGGCGGGGCG
TAAACGCCGCGTGGATCCGGCTTACTAAAAGCCAGATAACAGTATGCGTATTTGCGCGCTGATTTTTGCG
GTATAAGAATATATACTGATATGTATACCCGAAGTATGTCAAAAAGAGGTATGCTATGAAGCAGCGTATT
ACAGTGACAGTTGACAGCGACAGCTATCAGTTGCTCAAGGCATATATGATGTCAATATCTCCGGTCTGGT
AAGCACAACCATGCAGAATGAAGCCCGTCGTCTGCGTGCCGAACGCTGGAAAGCGGAAAATCAGGAAGGG
ATGGCTGAGGTCGCCCGGTTTATTGAAATGAACGGCTCTTTTGCTGACGAGAACAGGGGCTGGTGAAATG
CAGTTTAAGGTTTACACCTATAAAAGAGAGAGCCGTTATCGTCTGTTTGTGGATGTACAGAGTGATATTA
TTGACACGCCCGGGCGACGGATGGTGATCCCCCTGGCCAGTGCACGTCTGCTGTCAGATAAAGTCTCCCG
TGAACTTTACCCGGTGGTGCATATCGGGGATGAAAGCTGGCGCATGATGACCACCGATATGGCCAGTGTG
CCGGTCTCCGTTATCGGGGAAGAAGTGGCTGATCTCAGCCACCGCGAAAATGACATCAAAAACGCCATTA
ACCTGATGTTCTGGGGAATATAAATGTCAGGCTCCCTTATACACAGCCAGTCTGCAGGTCGACCATAGTG
ACTGGATATGTTGTGTTTTACAGTATTATGTAGTCTGTTTTTTATGCAAAATCTAATTTAATATATTGAT
ATTTATATCATTTTACGTTTCTCGTTCAGCTTTCTTGTACAAAGTGGTTCGATGTCATGTAATTAGTTAT
GTCACGCTTACATTCACGCCCTCCCCCCACATCCGCTCTAACCGAAAAGGAAGGAGTTAGACAACCTGAA
GTCTAGGTCCCTATTTATTTTTTTATAGTTATGTTAGTATTAAGAACGTTATTTATATTTCAAATTTTTC
TTTTTTTTCTGTACAGACGCGTGTACGCATGTAACATTATACTGAAAACCTTGCTTGAGAAGGTTTTGGG
ACGCTCGAAGGCTTTAATTTGCGGCCGGTACCCAGCTTTTGTTCCCTTTAGTGAGGGTTAATTCCGAGCT
TGGCGTAATCATGGTCATAGCTGTTTCCTGTGTGAAATTGTTATCCGCTCACAATTCCACACAACATAGG
AGCCGGAAGCATAAAGTGTAAAGCCTGGGGTGCCTAATGAGTGAGGTAACTCACATTAATTGCGTTGCGC
TCACTGCCCGCTTTCCAGTCGGGAAACCTGTCGTGCCAGCTGCATTAATGAATCGGCCAACGCGCGGGGA
GAGGCGGTTTGCGTATTGGGCGCTCTTCCGCTTCCTCGCTCACTGACTCGCTGCGCTCGGTCGTTCGGCT
GCGGCGAGCGGTATCAGCTCACTCAAAGGCGGTAATACGGTTATCCACAGAATCAGGGGATAACGCAGGA
AAGAACATGTGAGCAAAAGGCCAGCAAAAGGCCAGGAACCGTAAAAAGGCCGCGTTGCTGGCGTTTTTCC
ATAGGCTCGGCCCCCCTGACGAGCATCACAAAAATCGACGCTCAAGTCAGAGGTGGCGAAACCCGACAGG
ACTATAAAGATACCAGGCGTTCCCCCCTGGAAGCTCCCTCGTGCGCTCTCCTGTTCCGACCCTGCCGCTT
ACCGGATACCTGTCCGCCTTTCTCCCTTCGGGAAGCGTGGCGCTTTCTCAATGCTCACGCTGTAGGTATC
TCAGTTCGGTGTAGGTCGTTCGCTCCAAGCTGGGCTGTGTGCACGAACCCCCCGTTCAGCCCGACCGCTG
CGCCTTATCCGGTAACTATCGTCTTGAGTCCAACCCGGTAAGACACGACTTATCGCCACTGGCAGCAGCC
ACTGGTAACAGGATTAGCAGAGCGAGGTATGTAGGCGGTGCTACAGAGTTCTTGAAGTGGTGGCCTAACT
ACGGCTACACTAGAAGGACAGTATTTGGTATCTGCGCTCTGCTGAAGCCAGTTACCTTCGGAAAAAGAGT
TGGTAGCTCTTGATCCGGCAAACAAACCACCGCTGGTAGCGGTGGTTTTTTTGTTTGCAAGCAGCAGATT
ACGCGCAGAAAAAAAGGATCTCAAGAAGATCCTTTGATCTTTTCTACGGGGTCTGACGCTCAGTGGAACG
AAAACTCACGTTAAGGGATTTTGGTCATGAGATTATCAAAAAGGATCTTCACCTAGATCCTTTTAAATTA
AAAATGAAGTTTTAAATCAATCTAAAGTATATATGAGTAAACTTGGTCTGACAGTTACCAATGCTTAATC
AGTGAGGCACCTATCTCAGCGATCTGTCTATTTCGTTCATCCATAGTTGCCTGACTGCCCGTCGTGTAGA
TAACTACGATACGGGAGGGCTTACCATCTGGCCCCAGTGCTGCAATGATACCGCGAGACCCACGCTCACC
GGCTCCAGATTTATCAGCAATAAACCAGCCAGCCGGAAGGGCCGAGCGCAGAAGTGGTCCTGCAACTTTA
TCCGCCTCCATCCAGTCTATTAATTGTTGCCGGGAAGCTAGAGTAAGTAGTTCGCCAGTTAATAGTTTGC
GCAACGTTGTTGCCATTGCTACAGGCATCGTGGTGTCACGCTCGTCGTTTGGTATGGCTTCATTCAGCTC
CGGTTCCCAACGATCAAGGCGAGTTACATGATCCCCCATGTTGTGAAAAAAAGCGGTTAGCTCCTTCGGT
CCTCCGATCGTTGTCAGAAGTAAGTTGGCCGCAGTGTTATCACTCATGGTTATGGCAGCACTGCATAATT
CTCTTACTGTCATGCCATCCGTAAGATGCTTTTCTGTGACTGGTGAGTACTCAACCAAGTCATTCTGAGA
ATAGTGTATGCGGCGACCGAGTTGCTCTTGCCCGGCGTCAATACGGGATAATACCGCGCCACATAGCAGA
ACTTTAAAAGTGCTCATCATTGGAAAACGTTCTTCGGGGCGAAAACTCTCAAGGATCTTACCGCTGTTGA
GATCCAGTTCGATGTAACCCACTCGTGCACCCAACTGATCTTCAGCATCTTTTACTTTCACCAGCGTTTC
TGGGTGAGCAAAAACAGGAAGGCAAAATGCCGCAAAAAAGGGAATAAGGGCGACACGGAAATGTTGAATA
CTCATACTCTTCCTTTTTCAATATTATTGAAGCATTTATCAGGGTTATTGTCTCATGAGCGGATACATAT
TTGAATGTATTTAGAAAAATAAACAAATAGGGGTTCCGCGCACATTTCCCCGAAAAGTGCCACCTGACGT
CTAAGAAACCATTATTATCATGACATTAACCTATAAAAATAGGCGTATCACGAGGCCCTTTCGTC
