>Addgene plasmid #14402 | pAG305GPD-Cerulean-ccdB | addgene partial sequence | sequence record 21083 | 14402 with pRS_marker
AGGGAACTTTCACCATTATGGGAAATGGTTCAAGAAGGTATTGACTTAAACTCCATCAAATGGTCAGGTC
ATTGAGTGTTTTTTATTTGTTGTATTTTTTTTTTTTTAGAGAAAATCCTCCAATATATAAATTAGGAATC
ATAGTTTCATGATTTTCTGTTACACCTAACTTTTTGTGTGGTGCCCTCCTCCTTGTCAATATTAATGTTA
AAGTGCAATTCTTTTTCCTTATCACGTTGAGCCATTAGTATCAATTTGCTTACCTGTATTCCTTTACATC
CTCCTTTTTCTCCTTCTTGATAAATGTATGTAGATTGCGTATATAGTTTCGTCTACCCTATGAACATATT
CCATTTTGTAATTTCGTGTCGTTTCTATTATGAATTTCATTTATAAAGTTTATGTACAAATATCATAAAA
AAAGAGAATCTTTTTAAGCAAGGATTTTCTTAACTTCTTCGGCGACAGCATCACCGACTTCGGTGGTACT
GTTGGAACCACCTAAATCACCAGTTCTGATACCTGCATCCAAAACCTTTTTAACTGCATCTTCAATGGCC
TTACCTTCTTCAGGCAAGTTCAATGACAATTTCAACATCATTG
