>Addgene plasmid #14402 | pAG305GPD-Cerulean-ccdB | addgene partial sequence | sequence record 21084 | 14402 with EXFP-R
TAGCCTTCGGGCATGGCGGACTTGAAGAAGTCGTGCTGCTTCATGTGGTCGGGGTAGCGGGCGAAGCACT
GCACGCCCCAGGTCAGGGTGGTCACGAGGGTGGGCCAGGGCACGGGCAGCTTGCCGGTGGTGCAGATGAA
CTTCAGGGTCAGCTTGCCGTAGGTGGCATCGCCCTCGCCCTCGCCGGACACGCTGAACTTGTGGCCGTTT
ACGTCGCCGTCCAGCTCGACCAGGATGGGCACCACCCCGGTGAACAGCTCCTCGCCCTTGCTCACCATTT
TGTCCCGGGGGATCCACTAGTTCTAGAATCCGTCGAAACTAAGTTCTGGTGTTTTAAAACTAAAAAAAAG
ACTAACTATAAAAGTAGAATTTAAGAAGTTTAAGAAATAGATTTACAGAATTACAATCAATACCTACCGT
CTTTATATACTTATTAGTCAAGTAGGGGAATAATTTCAGGGAACTGGTTTCAACCTTTTTTTTCAGCTTT
TTCCAAATCAGAGAGAGCAGAAGGTAATAGAAGGTGTAAGAAAAAGAGATAGATACATGCGTGGGTCAAT
TGCCTTGTGTCATCATTTACTCCAGGCAGGTTGCATCACTCCATTGAGGTTGTGCCCGTTTTTTGCCTGT
TTGTGCCCC
